>Addgene plasmid #73091 | bio-CD4d3+4-APMAP | depositor full sequence | sequence record 134720 | bio-CD4d3+4-APMAP sequence 7746 bps
GCCACCATGGAGTTTCAGACCCAGGTACTCATGTCCCTGCTGCTCTGCATGTCTGGTGCCTGTGCAGACA
TTGTGGGTCCAGACCTGCATCATATTCTGGATGCACAGAAAATGGTGTGGAATCATCGTGACAGAAACCT
GCCTCCACTAGCACCTCTGTCGACCTCCATCACGGCCTATAAGAGTGAGGGGGAGTCAGCGGAGTTCTCC
TTCCCACTCAACCTTGGAGAGGAAAGCCTGCAGGGAGAGTTGAGATGGAAGGCAGAGAAGGCTCCTTCTT
CCCAGTCCTGGATCACCTTCTCCCTAAAGAACCAAAAGGTGTCTGTGCAGAAGTCTACTAGCAACCCCAA
GTTCCAGCTGTCCGAAACGCTCCCACTCACCCTTCAGATACCCCAGGTCTCCCTTCAGTTTGCTGGTTCT
GGCAACCTGACCCTGACTCTGGACAGAGGGATACTGTATCAGGAAGTGAACCTGGTGGTGATGAAAGTGA
CTCAGCCCGACAGCAACACTTTGACCTGTGAGGTGATGGGACCCACCTCACCCAAGATGAGACTGATCTT
GAAGCAGGAGAATCAGGAGGCCAGGGTCTCCAGGCAGGAGAAAGTGATTCAAGTGCAGGCCCCTGAAGCA
GGGGTGTGGCAATGTCTACTGAGTGAAGGTGAAGAGGTCAAGATGGACTCCAAGATCCAGGTTTTATCCA
AAGGGTTGAATTCGCGGCCGCCCATTGATCCCCAGCCCCTGAGCTTCAAAGAGCCCCCCCTGCTGCTGGG
AGTGCTGCACCCCAACACCAAGCTGCGGCAGGCCGAGAGACTGTTCGAGAACCAGCTCGTGGGACCCGAG
TCTATCGCCCACATCGGCGACGTGATGTTCACCGGCACCGCCGACGGCAGAGTGGTCAAGCTGGAAAACG
GCGAGATCGAGACAATCGCCAGATTCGGCAGCGGCCCCTGCAAGACCAGAGATGACGAGCCCGTGTGCGG
CAGACCTCTGGGCATCAGAGCCGGCCCTAACGGCACCCTGTTCGTGGCCGACGCCTACAAGGGCCTGTTC
GAAGTGAACCCCTGGAAGCGGGAAGTGAAGCTGCTCCTGTCCAGCGAGACACCCATCGAGGGCAAGAACA
TGAGCTTCGTGAACGACCTGACAGTGACCCAGGACGGCCGGAAGATCTACTTCACCGATAGCAGCAGCAA
GTGGCAGCGGCGGGACTATCTGCTGCTGGTCATGGAAGGCACCGACGATGGCCGGCTGCTGGAATACGAC
ACCGTGACCCGGGAGGTCAAGGTGCTGCTGGACCAGCTGAGATTCCCCAACGGCGTGCAGCTGTCCCCTG
CCGAGGATTTCGTGCTGGTCGCCGAGACAACCATGGCCAGAATCCGGCGGGTGTACGTGTCTGGCCTGAT
GAAGGGCGGAGCCGACCTGTTTGTGGAGAACATGCCCGGCTTCCCCGACAACATCAGACCTAGCAGCTCT
GGCGGCTACTGGGTCGGCATGAGCACCATCAGACCCAACCCCGGCTTCAGCATGCTGGACTTTCTGAGCG
AGCGGCCCTGGATCAAGCGGATGATCTTCAAGCTGTTCAGCCAAGAGACAGTGATGAAGTTCGTGCCCCG
GTACAGCCTGGTGCTGGAACTGAGCGACAGCGGCGCCTTCAGAAGAAGCCTGCACGACCCCGATGGCCTG
GTGGCTACCTACATCAGCGAGGTGCACGAGCACGACGGCCACCTGTACCTGGGCAGCTTCCGGTCCCCCT
TCCTGTGCAGACTGTCTCTGCAGGCCGTGTGAGGCGCGCCTGAATTCTTCTAGACACGTGATTAATTAAG
GATCCCCCGACCTCGACCTCTGGCTAATAAAGGAAATTTATTTTCATTGCAATAGTGTGTTGGAATTTTT
TGTGTCTCTCACTCGGAAGGACATATGGGAGGGCAAATCATTTGGTCGAGATCCCTCGGAGATCTCTAGC
TAGAGGATCGATCCCCGCCCCGGACGAACTAAACCTGACTACGACATCTCTGCCCCTTCTTCGCGGGGCA
GTGCATGTAATCCCTTCAGTTGGTTGGTACAACTTGCCAACTGGGCCCTGTTCCACATGTGACACGGGGG
GGGACCAAACACAAAGGGGTTCTCTGACTGTAGTTGACATCCTTATAAATGGATGTGCACATTTGCCAAC
ACTGAGTGGCTTTCATCCTGGAGCAGACTTTGCAGTCTGTGGACTGCAACACAACATTGCCTTTATGTGT
AACTCTTGGCTGAAGCTCTTACACCAATGCTGGGGGACATGTACCTCCCAGGGGCCCAGGAAGACTACGG
GAGGCTACACCAACGTCAATCAGAGGGGCCTGTGTAGCTACCGATAAGCGGACCCTCAAGAGGGCATTAG
CAATAGTGTTTATAAGGCCCCCTTGTTAACCCTAAACGGGTAGCATATGCTTCCCGGGTAGTAGTATATA
CTATCCAGACTAACCCTAATTCAATAGCATATGTTACCCAACGGGAAGCATATGCTATCGAATTAGGGTT
AGTAAAAGGGTCCTAAGGAACAGCGATATCTCCCACCCCATGAGCTGTCACGGTTTTATTTACATGGGGT
CAGGATTCCACGAGGGTAGTGAACCATTTTAGTCACAAGGGCAGTGGCTGAAGATCAAGGAGCGGGCAGT
GAACTCTCCTGAATCTTCGCCTGCTTCTTCATTCTCCTTCGTTTAGCTAATAGAATAACTGCTGAGTTGT
GAACAGTAAGGTGTATGTGAGGTGCTCGAAAACAAGGTTTCAGGTGACGCCCCCAGAATAAAATTTGGAC
GGGGGGTTCAGTGGTGGCATTGTGCTATGACACCAATATAACCCTCACAAACCCCTTGGGCAATAAATAC
TAGTGTAGGAATGAAACATTCTGAATATCTTTAACAATAGAAATCCATGGGGTGGGGACAAGCCGTAAAG
ACTGGATGTCCATCTCACACGAATTTATGGCTATGGGCAACACATAATCCTAGTGCAATATGATACTGGG
GTTATTAAGATGTGTCCCAGGCAGGGACCAAGACAGGTGAACCATGTTGTTACACTCTATTTGTAACAAG
GGGAAAGAGAGTGGACGCCGACAGCAGCGGACTCCACTGGTTGTCTCTAACACCCCCGAAAATTAAACGG
GGCTCCACGCCAATGGGGCCCATAAACAAAGACAAGTGGCCACTCTTTTTTTTGAAATTGTGGAGTGGGG
GCACGCGTCAGCCCCCACACGCCGCCCTGCGGTTTTGGACTGTAAAATAAGGGTGTAATAACTTGGCTGA
TTGTAACCCCGCTAACCACTGCGGTCAAACCACTTGCCCACAAAACCACTAATGGCACCCCGGGGAATAC
CTGCATAAGTAGGTGGGCGGGCCAAGATAGGGGCGCGATTGCTGCGATCTGGAGGACAAATTACACACAC
TTGCGCCTGAGCGCCAAGCACAGGGTTGTTGGTCCTCATATTCACGAGGTCGCTGAGAGCACGGTGGGCT
AATGTTGCCATGGGTAGCATATACTACCCAAATATCTGGATAGCATATGCTATCCTAATCTATATCTGGG
TAGCATAGGCTATCCTAATCTATATCTGGGTAGCATATGCTATCCTAATCTATATCTGGGTAGTATATGC
TATCCTAATTTATATCTGGGTAGCATAGGCTATCCTAATCTATATCTGGGTAGCATATGCTATCCTAATC
TATATCTGGGTAGTATATGCTATCCTAATCTGTATCCGGGTAGCATATGCTATCCTAATAGAGATTAGGG
TAGTATATGCTATCCTAATTTATATCTGGGTAGCATATACTACCCAAATATCTGGATAGCATATGCTATC
CTAATCTATATCTGGGTAGCATATGCTATCCTAATCTATATCTGGGTAGCATAGGCTATCCTAATCTATA
TCTGGGTAGCATATGCTATCCTAATCTATATCTGGGTAGTATATGCTATCCTAATTTATATCTGGGTAGC
ATAGGCTATCCTAATCTATATCTGGGTAGCATATGCTATCCTAATCTATATCTGGGTAGTATATGCTATC
CTAATCTGTATCCGGGTAGCATATGCTATCCTCATGATAAGCTGTCAAACATGAGAATTTTCTTGAAGAC
GAAAGGGCCTCGTGATACGCCTATTTTTATAGGTTAATGTCATGATAATAATGGTTTCTTAGACGTCAGG
TGGCACTTTTCGGGGAAATGTGCGCGGAACCCCTATTTGTTTATTTTTCTAAATACATTCAAATATGTAT
CCGCTCATGAGACAATAACCCTGATAAATGCTTCAATAATATTGAAAAAGGAAGAGTATGAGTATTCAAC
ATTTCCGTGTCGCCCTTATTCCCTTTTTTGCGGCATTTTGCCTTCCTGTTTTTGCTCACCCAGAAACGCT
GGTGAAAGTAAAAGATGCTGAAGATCAGTTGGGTGCACGAGTGGGTTACATCGAACTGGATCTCAACAGC
GGTAAGATCCTTGAGAGTTTTCGCCCCGAAGAACGTTTTCCAATGATGAGCACTTTTAAAGTTCTGCTAT
GTGGCGCGGTATTATCCCGTGTTGACGCCGGGCAAGAGCAACTCGGTCGCCGCATACACTATTCTCAGAA
TGACTTGGTTGAGTACTCACCAGTCACAGAAAAGCATCTTACGGATGGCATGACAGTAAGAGAATTATGC
AGTGCTGCCATAACCATGAGTGATAACACTGCGGCCAACTTACTTCTGACAACGATCGGAGGACCGAAGG
AGCTAACCGCTTTTTTGCACAACATGGGGGATCATGTAACTCGCCTTGATCGTTGGGAACCGGAGCTGAA
TGAAGCCATACCAAACGACGAGCGTGACACCACGATGCCTGCAGCAATGGCAACAACGTTGCGCAAACTA
TTAACTGGCGAACTACTTACTCTAGCTTCCCGGCAACAATTAATAGACTGGATGGAGGCGGATAAAGTTG
CAGGACCACTTCTGCGCTCGGCCCTTCCGGCTGGCTGGTTTATTGCTGATAAATCTGGAGCCGGTGAGCG
TGGGTCTCGCGGTATCATTGCAGCACTGGGGCCAGATGGTAAGCCCTCCCGTATCGTAGTTATCTACACG
ACGGGGAGTCAGGCAACTATGGATGAACGAAATAGACAGATCGCTGAGATAGGTGCCTCACTGATTAAGC
ATTGGTAACTGTCAGACCAAGTTTACTCATATATACTTTAGATTGATTTAAAACTTCATTTTTAATTTAA
AAGGATCTAGGTGAAGATCCTTTTTGATAATCTCATGACCAAAATCCCTTAACGTGAGTTTTCGTTCCAC
TGAGCGTCAGACCCCGTAGAAAAGATCAAAGGATCTTCTTGAGATCCTTTTTTTCTGCGCGTAATCTGCT
GCTTGCAAACAAAAAAACCACCGCTACCAGCGGTGGTTTGTTTGCCGGATCAAGAGCTACCAACTCTTTT
TCCGAAGGTAACTGGCTTCAGCAGAGCGCAGATACCAAATACTGTTCTTCTAGTGTAGCCGTAGTTAGGC
CACCACTTCAAGAACTCTGTAGCACCGCCTACATACCTCGCTCTGCTAATCCTGTTACCAGTGGCTGCTG
CCAGTGGCGATAAGTCGTGTCTTACCGGGTTGGACTCAAGACGATAGTTACCGGATAAGGCGCAGCGGTC
GGGCTGAACGGGGGGTTCGTGCACACAGCCCAGCTTGGAGCGAACGACCTACACCGAACTGAGATACCTA
CAGCGTGAGCTATGAGAAAGCGCCACGCTTCCCGAAGGGAGAAAGGCGGACAGGTATCCGGTAAGCGGCA
GGGTCGGAACAGGAGAGCGCACGAGGGAGCTTCCAGGGGGAAACGCCTGGTATCTTTATAGTCCTGTCGG
GTTTCGCCACCTCTGACTTGAGCGTCGATTTTTGTGATGCTCGTCAGGGGGGCGGAGCCTATGGAAAAAC
GCCAGCAACGCGGCCTTTTTACGGTTCCTGGCCTTTTGCTGGCCTTTTGCTCACATGTTCTTTCCTGCGT
TATCCCCTGATTCTGTGGATAACCGTATTACCGCCTTTGAGTGAGCTGATACCGCTCGCCGCAGCCGAAC
GACCGAGCGCAGCGAGTCAGTGAGCGAGGAAGCGGAAGAGCGCCCAATACGCAAACCGCCTCTCCCCGCG
CGTTGGCCGATTCATTAATGCAGCTGGCACGACAGGTTTCCCGACTGGAAAGCGGGCAGTGAGCGCAACG
CAATTAATGTGAGTTAGCTCACTCATTAGGCACCCCAGGCTTTACACTTTATGCTTCCGGCTCGTATGTT
GTGTGGAATTGTGAGCGGATAACAATTTCACACAGGAAACAGCTATGACCATGATTACGCCAAGCTCTAG
CTAGAGGTCGACCAATTCTCATGTTTGACAGCTTATCATCGCAGATCCGGGCAACGTTGTTGCCATTGCT
GCAGGCGCAGAACTGGTAGGTATGGAAGATCTATACATTGAATCAATATTGGCAATTAGCCATATTAGTC
ATTGGTTATATAGCATAAATCAATATTGGCTATTGGCCATTGCATACGTTGTATCTATATCATAATATGT
ACATTTATATTGGCTCATGTCCAATATGACCGCCATGTTGACATTGATTATTGACTAGTTATTAATAGTA
ATCAATTACGGGGTCATTAGTTCATAGCCCATATATGGAGTTCCGCGTTACATAACTTACGGTAAATGGC
CCGCCTGGCTGACCGCCCAACGACCCCCGCCCATTGACGTCAATAATGACGTATGTTCCCATAGTAACGC
CAATAGGGACTTTCCATTGACGTCAATGGGTGGAGTATTTACGGTAAACTGCCCACTTGGCAGTACATCA
AGTGTATCATATGCCAAGTCCGCCCCCTATTGACGTCAATGACGGTAAATGGCCCGCCTGGCATTATGCC
CAGTACATGACCTTACGGGACTTTCCTACTTGGCAGTACATCTACGTATTAGTCATCGCTATTACCATGG
TGATGCGGTTTTGGCAGTACACCAATGGGCGTGGATAGCGGTTTGACTCACGGGGATTTCCAAGTCTCCA
CCCCATTGACGTCAATGGGAGTTTGTTTTGGCACCAAAATCAACGGGACTTTCCAAAATGTCGTAATAAC
CCCGCCCCGTTGACGCAAATGGGCGGTAGGCGTGTACGGTGGGAGGTCTATATAAGCAGAGCTCGTTTAG
TGAACCGTCAGATCCTCACTCTCTTCCGCATCGCTGTCTGCGAGGGCCAGCTGTTGGGCTCGCGGTTGAG
GACAAACTCTTCGCGGTCTTTCCAGTACTCTTGGATCGGAAACCCGTCGGCCTCCGAACGGTACTCCGCC
ACCGAGGGACCTGAGCGAGTCCGCATCGACCGGATCGGAAAACCTCTCGAGAAAGGCGTCTAACCAGTCA
CAGTCGCAAGGTAGGCTGAGCACCGTGGCGGGCGGCAGCGGGTGGCGGTCGGGGTTGTTTCTGGCGGAGG
TGCTGCTGATGATGTAATTAAAGTAGGCGGTCTTGAGACGGCGGATGGTCGAGGTGAGGTGTGGCAGGCT
TGAGATCCAGCTGTTGGGGTGAGTACTCCCTCTCAAAAGCGGGCATTACTTCTGCGCTAAGATTGTCAGT
TTCCAAAAACGAGGAGGATTTGATATTCACCTGGCCCGATCTGGCCATACACTTGAGTGACAATGACATC
CACTTTGCCTTTCTCTCCACAGGTGTCCACTCCCAGGTCCAAGTTT
Features (pLannotate 1.2.2; 19 found; start..end, strand, type, name):
    130..711     +  CDS            Cd4 (fragment): CD4_RAT - Experimental evidence at protein level: Swiss-Prot protein existence level 1. Integral membrane glycoprotein that plays an essential role in the immune response and serves multiple functions in responses against both external and internal offenses. In T-cells, functions primarily as a coreceptor for MHC class II molecule:peptide complex. The antigens presented by class II peptides are derived from extracellular proteins while class I peptides are derived from cytosolic proteins. Interacts simultaneously with the T-cell receptor (TCR) and the MHC class II presented by antigen presenti
    721..1779    +  CDS            APMAP (fragment): APMAP_HUMAN - Also known as C20orf3. Experimental evidence at protein level: Swiss-Prot protein existence level 1. Exhibits strong arylesterase activity with beta-naphthyl acetate and phenyl acetate. May play a role in adipocyte differentiation. From Homo sapiens (Human).
   1846..1901    +  polyA_signal   β-globin poly(A) signal: rabbit β-globin polyadenylation signal (Gil and Proudfoot, 1987)
   2415..4096    -  rep_origin     oriP (fragment): Epstein-Barr virus oriP replication origin (Yates et al., 2000)
   4223..4327    +  promoter       AmpR promoter: bla
   4328..5188    +  CDS            AmpR: β-lactamase; bla; confers resistance to ampicillin, carbenicillin, and related antibiotics
   5359..5947    +  rep_origin     ori: high-copy-number ColE1/pMB1/pBR322/pUC origin of replication
   6130..6222    +  CDS            lacI (fragment): lac repressor; lacI; The lac repressor binds to the lac operator to inhibit transcription in E. coli. This inhibition can be relieved by adding lactose or isopropyl-β-D-thiogalactopyranoside (IPTG).
   6235..6256    +  protein_bind   CAP binding site: CAP binding activates transcription in the presence of cAMP. E. coli catabolite activator protein
   6271..6301    +  promoter       lac promoter: promoter for the E. coli lac operon
   6309..6325    +  protein_bind   lac operator: The lac repressor binds to the lac operator to inhibit transcription in E. coli. This inhibition can be relieved by adding lactose or isopropyl-β-D-thiogalactopyranoside (IPTG). lac repressor encoded by lacI
   6395..6411    +  promoter       tet promoter (fragment): E. coli promoter for tetracycline efflux protein gene
   6421..6446    -  CDS            bla(M) (fragment): β-lactamase lacking the signal sequence; bla(M); allows cytosolic expression of β-lactamase
   6620..6999    +  enhancer       CMV enhancer: human cytomegalovirus immediate early enhancer
   7001..7200    +  promoter       CMV promoter: human cytomegalovirus (CMV) immediate early promoter
   7268..7306    +  misc_feature   Ad SA (fragment): adenovirus major late transcript splice acceptor (Friedrich and Soriano, 1991)
   7339..7548    -  CDS            PTP (fragment): TERM_ADE02 - Experimental evidence at protein level: Swiss-Prot protein existence level 1. Protein covalently bound to the viral DNA that acts as a primer for viral genomic replication by DNA strand displacement. Assembles on the viral origin of replication in an initiation complex with viral polymerase, DBP, host NFIA and host POU2F1/OCT1. During initiation, the polymerase covalently couples the first dCTP with Ser- 580 of pTP. The terminal protein stimulates the template activity over 20 fold compared to protein-free templates. Neo-synthesized viral genomes are linked to two preterminal prot
   7579..7668    +  intron         chimeric intron (fragment): chimera between introns from adenovirus and immunoglobulin heavy chain genes
   7687..7733    +  CDS            IgH signal sequence (fragment): signal sequence from the mouse immunoglobulin heavy chain variable region
