[The description below was written by a language model from this plasmid's Addgene catalogue record and pLannotate feature annotations shown in this document.]
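Description:
bio-CD4d3+4-APMAP is a 7,746 bp mammalian expression plasmid built on the pTT3 backbone and designed to produce a recombinant, tagged form of the human erythrocyte surface protein APMAP (also known as C20orf3 or BSCv). In bacteria it is maintained through a high-copy ColE1/pUC-type origin and selected with ampicillin via the β-lactamase gene. The backbone also carries a fragment of the Epstein-Barr virus oriP element, which can support episomal maintenance in cells that supply EBNA1. Residual lac regulatory sequences are also annotated but have no evident role in expression.

Expression is driven by the human CMV immediate-early enhancer and promoter. This is followed by adenovirus-derived leader and splice sequences and a chimeric intron fragment, elements generally included to boost transcript processing and yield. One of these adenoviral stretches is annotated on the reverse strand as a terminal protein fragment, most likely only a sequence-match artefact. The reading frame appears to begin with a fragment of a mouse immunoglobulin heavy-chain signal sequence, which would direct the product into the secretory pathway. Next come rat CD4 domains 3 and 4 and then a partial human APMAP coding region, placed between retained NotI and AscI sites and terminated by a rabbit β-globin polyadenylation signal. The catalogue also lists an N-terminal biotinylation peptide, but the feature table does not annotate it separately. The N-terminal placement of both tags fits the construct's name.

The plasmid belongs to the EXPRESs collection of human erythrocyte surface proteins. The rat CD4 domains provide a common antibody-recognisable tag, and the biotinylation peptide would allow capture on streptavidin. The associated work concerned erythrocyte receptors for Plasmodium falciparum invasion, which suggests use in protein interaction screening, although the record does not describe a specific assay.
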