Addgene plasmid #73091: bio-CD4d3+4-APMAP
Purpose: EXPRESs plasmid for human erythrocyte surface proteins encoding APMAP with bio-rat CD4d3+4
Depositing lab: Gavin Wright. Depositing organization: Wellcome Sanger Institute. Publication: Basigin is a receptor essential for erythrocyte invasion by Plasmodium falciparum. Crosnier C, Bustamante LY, Bartholdson SJ, Bei AK, Theron M, Uchikawa M, Mboup S, Ndir O, Kwiatkowski DP, Duraisingh MT, Rayner JC, Wright GJ. Nature. 2011 Nov 9;480(7378):534-7. doi: 10.1038/nature10606. PubMed 22080952.
Backbone
  Vector backbone: pTT3
  Backbone manufacturer: Yves Durocher, NRC
  Backbone size w/o insert (bp): 6000
  Total vector size (bp): 7746
  Vector type: Mammalian Expression
Growth in bacteria
  Bacterial resistance: Ampicillin, 100 μg/mL
  Growth temperature: 37°C
  Growth strain: DH5alpha
  Copy number: Unknown
Gene/Insert
  Gene/Insert name: APMAP
  Species: H. sapiens (human)
  Entrez Gene: APMAP (a.k.a. BSCv, C20orf3)
  Promoter: CMV
  Tag / fusion protein: biotinylation peptide (N terminal on insert); ratCD4d3+4 (N terminal on insert)
  Cloning method: Restriction Enzyme; 5′ cloning site NotI (not destroyed); 3′ cloning site AscI (not destroyed)
  Sequencing primers: 5′ CMW fwd
Resource information
  A portion of this plasmid was derived from a plasmid made by: pTT3 was obtained from Yves Durocher, National Research Council of Canada-Biotechnology Research Institute
Terms and licenses: Academic/Nonprofit Terms; Industry Terms: Not Available to Industry
How to cite: bio-CD4d3+4-APMAP was a gift from Gavin Wright (Addgene plasmid # 73091 ; http://n2t.net/addgene:73091 ; RRID:Addgene_73091)
