>Addgene plasmid #73091 | bio-CD4d3+4-APMAP | addgene partial sequence | sequence record 140331 | rb_glob_PA_term-R 5'-CCCATATGTCCTTCCGAGTG-3'
ATTTCCTTTATTAGCCAGAGGTCGAGGTCGGGGGATCCTTAATTAATCACGTGTCTAGAAGAATTCAGGC
GCGCCTCACACGGCCTGCAGAGACAGTCTGCACAGGAAGGGGGACCGGAAGCTGCCCAGGTACAGGTGGC
CGTCGTGCTCGTGCACCTCGCTGATGTAGGTAGCCACCAGGCCATCGGGGTCGTGCAGGCTTCTTCTGAA
GGCGCCGCTGTCGCTCAGTTCCAGCACCAGGCTGTACCGGGGCACGAACTTCATCACTGTCTCTTGGCTG
AACAGCTTGAAGATCATCCGCTTGATCCAGGGCCGCTCGCTCAGAAAGTCCAGCATGCTGAAGCCGGGGT
TGGGTCTGATGGTGCTCATGCCGACCCAGTAGCCGCCAGAGCTGCTAGGTCTGATGTTGTCGGGGAAGCC
GGGCATGTTCTCCACAAACAGGTCGGCTCCGCCCTTCATCAGGCCAGACACGTACACCCGCCGGATTCTG
GCCATGGTTGTCTCGGCGACCAGCACGAAATCCTCGGCAGGGGACAGCTGCACGCCGTTGGGGAATCTCA
GCTGGTCCAGCAGCACCTTGACCTCCCGGGTCACGGTGTCGTATTCCAGCA
