>Addgene plasmid #73091 | bio-CD4d3+4-APMAP | addgene partial sequence | sequence record 140715 | pMT2-F 5'-TTGCCTTTCTCTCCACAGGT-3'
TACTCATGTCCCTGCTGCTCTGCATGTCTGGTGCCTGTGCAGACATTGTGGGTCCAGACCTGCATCATAT
TCTGGATGCACAGAAAATGGTGTGGAATCATCGTGACAGAAACCTGCCTCCACTAGCACCTCTGTCGACC
TCCATCACGGCCTATAAGAGTGAGGGGGAGTCAGCGGAGTTCTCCTTCCCACTCAACCTTGGAGAGGAAA
GCCTGCAGGGAGAGTTGAGATGGAAGGCAGAGAAGGCTCCTTCTTCCCAGTCCTGGATCACCTTCTCCCT
AAAGAACCAAAAGGTGTCTGTGCAGAAGTCTACTAGCAACCCCAAGTTCCAGCTGTCCGAAACGCTCCCA
CTCACCCTTCAGATACCCCAGGTCTCCCTTCAGTTTGCTGGTTCTGGCAACCTGACCCTGACTCTGGACA
GAGGGATACTGTATCAGGAAGTGAACCTGGTGGTGATGAAAGTGACTCAGCCCGACAGCAACACTTTGAC
CTGTGAGGTGATGGGACCCACCTCACCCAAGATGAGACTGATCTTGAAGCAGGAGAATCAGGAGGCCAGG
GTCTCCAGGCAGGAGAAAGTGATTCAAGTGCAGGCCCCTGAAGCAGGGGTGTGGCAATGTCTACTGAGTG
AAGGTGAAGAGGTCAAGATGGACTCCAAGATCCAGGTTTTATCCAAAGGGTTGAATTCGCGGCCGCCCAT
TGATCCCCAGCCC
